>Addgene plasmid #187847 | bpNLS-DddIA | addgene full sequence | sequence record 375498 | Addgene NGS Result
ATATGCCAAGTACGCCCCCTATTGACGTCAATGACGGTAAATGGCCCGCCTGGCATTATGCCCAGTACAT
GACCTTATGGGACTTTCCTACTTGGCAGTACATCTACGTATTAGTCATCGCTATTACCATGGTGATGCGG
TTTTGGCAGTACATCAATGGGCGTGGATAGCGGTTTGACTCACGGGGATTTCCAAGTCTCCACCCCATTG
ACGTCAATGGGAGTTTGTTTTGGCACCAAAATCAACGGGACTTTCCAAAATGTCGTAACAACTCCGCCCC
ATTGACGCAAATGGGCGGTAGGCGTGTACGGTGGGAGGTCTATATAAGCAGAGCTGGTTTAGTGAACCGT
CAGATCCGCTAGAGATCCGCGGCCGCTAATACGACTCACTATAGGGAGAGCCGCCACCATGAAACGGACA
GCCGACGGAAGCGAGTTCGAGTCACCAAAGAAGAAGCGGAAAGTCGAAGGAAGCGGATCTATGTACGCCG
ATGACTTCGACGGCGAGATTGAAATCGACGAGGTGGACAGCCTGGTCGAATTCCTGTCTAGACGGCCTGC
CTTTGATGCCAACAACTTCGTGCTGACATTCGAGGAAAGCGGATTCCCCCAGCTGAACATCTTCGCCAAG
AATGACATCGCCGTGGTTTACTATATGGACATCGGCGAGAATTTCGTGTCCAAAGGCAACAGCGCCAGCG
GAGGCACCGAGAAGTTCTACGAGAACAAGCTGGGCGGCGAAGTGGATCTGAGCAAGGACTGCGTGGTGTC
TAAGGAACAGATGATCGAGGCCGCTAAACAATTTTTCGCTACAAAGCAGAGACCTGAGCAGCTCACCTGG
AGCGAGCTGTCTGGCGGCTCAAAAAGAACCGCCGACGGCAGCGAATTCGAGCCCAAGAAGAAGAGGAAAG
TCGGAAGCGGAGCTACTAACTTCAGCCTGCTGAAGCAGGCTGGAGACGTGGAGGAGAACCCTGGACCTAT
GGTGAGCAAGGGCGAGGAGCTGTTCACCGGGGTGGTGCCCATCCTGGTCGAGCTGGACGGCGACGTAAAC
GGCCACAAGTTCAGCGTGTCCGGCGAGGGCGAGGGCGATGCCACCTACGGCAAGCTGACCCTGAAGTTCA
TCTGCACCACCGGCAAGCTGCCCGTGCCCTGGCCCACCCTCGTGACCACCCTGACCTATGGAGTGCAGTG
CTTCAGCCGCTACCCCGACCACATGAAGCAGCACGACTTCTTCAAGTCCGCCATGCCCGAAGGCTACGTC
CAGGAGCGCACCATCTTCTTCAAGGACGACGGCAACTACAAGACCCGCGCCGAGGTGAAGTTCGAGGGCG
ACACCCTGGTGAACCGCATCGAGCTGAAGGGCATCGACTTCAAGGAGGACGGCAACATCCTGGGGCACAA
GCTGGAGTACAACTACAACAGCCACAACGTCTATATCATGGCCGACAAGCAGAAGAACGGCATCAAGGTG
AACTTCAAGATCCGCCACAACATCGAGGACGGCAGCGTGCAGCTCGCCGACCACTACCAGCAGAACACCC
CCATCGGCGACGGCCCCGTGCTGCTGCCCGACAACCACTACCTGAGCACCCAGTCCGCCCTGAGCAAAGA
CCCCAACGAGAAGCGCGATCACATGGTCCTGCTGGAGTTCGTGACCGCCGCCGGGATCACTCTCGGCATG
GACGAGCTGTACAAGTCTGGTGGTTCTCCCAAGAAGAAGAGGAAAGTCTAACCGGTCATCATCACCATCA
CCATTGAGTTTAAACCCGCTGATCAGCCTCGACTGTGCCTTCTAGTTGCCAGCCATCTGTTGTTTGCCCC
TCCCCCGTGCCTTCCTTGACCCTGGAAGGTGCCACTCCCACTGTCCTTTCCTAATAAAATGAGGAAATTG
CATCGCATTGTCTGAGTAGGTGTCATTCTATTCTGGGGGGTGGGGTGGGGCAGGACAGCAAGGGGGAGGA
TTGGGAAGACAATAGCAGGCATGCTGGGGATGCGGTGGGCTCTATGGCTTCTGAGGCGGAAAGAACCAGC
TGGGGCTCGATACCGTCGACCTCTAGCTAGAGCTTGGCGTAATCATGGTCATAGCTGTTTCCTGTGTGAA
ATTGTTATCCGCTCACAATTCCACACAACATACGAGCCGGAAGCATAAAGTGTAAAGCCTAGGGTGCCTA
ATGAGTGAGCTAACTCACATTAATTGCGTTGCGCTCACTGCCCGCTTTCCAGTCGGGAAACCTGTCGTGC
CAGCTGCATTAATGAATCGGCCAACGCGCGGGGAGAGGCGGTTTGCGTATTGGGCGCTCTTCCGCTTCCT
CGCTCACTGACTCGCTGCGCTCGGTCGTTCGGCTGCGGCGAGCGGTATCAGCTCACTCAAAGGCGGTAAT
ACGGTTATCCACAGAATCAGGGGATAACGCAGGAAAGAACATGTGAGCAAAAGGCCAGCAAAAGGCCAGG
AACCGTAAAAAGGCCGCGTTGCTGGCGTTTTTCCATAGGCTCCGCCCCCCTGACGAGCATCACAAAAATC
GACGCTCAAGTCAGAGGTGGCGAAACCCGACAGGACTATAAAGATACCAGGCGTTTCCCCCTGGAAGCTC
CCTCGTGCGCTCTCCTGTTCCGACCCTGCCGCTTACCGGATACCTGTCCGCCTTTCTCCCTTCGGGAAGC
GTGGCGCTTTCTCATAGCTCACGCTGTAGGTATCTCAGTTCGGTGTAGGTCGTTCGCTCCAAGCTGGGCT
GTGTGCACGAACCCCCCGTTCAGCCCGACCGCTGCGCCTTATCCGGTAACTATCGTCTTGAGTCCAACCC
GGTAAGACACGACTTATCGCCACTGGCAGCAGCCACTGGTAACAGGATTAGCAGAGCGAGGTATGTAGGC
GGTGCTACAGAGTTCTTGAAGTGGTGGCCTAACTACGGCTACACTAGAAGAACAGTATTTGGTATCTGCG
CTCTGCTGAAGCCAGTTACCTTCGGAAAAAGAGTTGGTAGCTCTTGATCCGGCAAACAAACCACCGCTGG
TAGCGGTGGTTTTTTTGTTTGCAAGCAGCAGATTACGCGCAGAAAAAAAGGATCTCAAGAAGATCCTTTG
ATCTTTTCTACGGGGTCTGACACTCAGTGGAACGAAAACTCACGTTAAGGGATTTTGGTCATGAGATTAT
CAAAAAGGATCTTCACCTAGATCCTTTTAAATTAAAAATGAAGTTTTAAATCAATCTAAAGTATATATGA
GTAAACTTGGTCTGACAGTTACCAATGCTTAATCAGTGAGGCACCTATCTCAGCGATCTGTCTATTTCGT
TCATCCATAGTTGCCTGACTCCCCGTCGTGTAGATAACTACGATACGGGAGGGCTTACCATCTGGCCCCA
GTGCTGCAATGATACCGCGAGACCCACGCTCACCGGCTCCAGATTTATCAGCAATAAACCAGCCAGCCGG
AAGGGCCGAGCGCAGAAGTGGTCCTGCAACTTTATCCGCCTCCATCCAGTCTATTAATTGTTGCCGGGAA
GCTAGAGTAAGTAGTTCGCCAGTTAATAGTTTGCGCAACGTTGTTGCCATTGCTACAGGCATCGTGGTGT
CACGCTCGTCGTTTGGTATGGCTTCATTCAGCTCCGGTTCCCAACGATCAAGGCGAGTTACATGATCCCC
CATGTTGTGCAAAAAAGCGGTTAGCTCCTTCGGTCCTCCGATCGTTGTCAGAAGTAAGTTGGCCGCAGTG
TTATCACTCATGGTTATGGCAGCACTGCATAATTCTCTTACTGTCATGCCATCCGTAAGATGCTTTTCTG
TGACTGGTGAGTACTCAACCAAGTCATTCTGAGAATAGTGTATGCGGCGACCGAGTTGCTCTTGCCCGGC
GTCAATACGGGATAATACCGCGCCACATAGCAGAACTTTAAAAGTGCTCATCATTGGAAAACGTTCTTCG
GGGCGAAAACTCTCAAGGATCTTACCGCTGTTGAGATCCAGTTCGATGTAACCCACTCGTGCACCCAACT
GATCTTCAGCATCTTTTACTTTCACCAGCGTTTCTGGGTGAGCAAAAACAGGAAGGCAAAATGCCGCAAA
AAAGGGAATAAGGGCGACACGGAAATGTTGAATACTCATACTCTTCCTTTTTCAATATTATTGAAGCATT
TATCAGGGTTATTGTCTCATGAGCGGATACATATTTGAATGTATTTAGAAAAATAAACAAATAGGGGTTC
CGCGCACATTTCCCCGAAAAGTGCCACCTGACGTCGACGGATCGGGAGATCGATCTCCCGATCCCCTAGG
GTCGACTCTCAGTACAATCTGCTCTGATGCCGCATAGTTAAGCCAGTATCTGCTCCCTGCTTGTGTGTTG
GAGGTCGCTGAGTAGTGCGCGAGCAAAATTTAAGCTACAACAAGGCAAGGCTTGACCGACAATTGCATGA
AGAATCTGCTTAGGGTTAGGCGTTTTGCGCTGCTTCGCGATGTACGGGCCAGATATACGCGTTGACATTG
ATTATTGACTAGTTATTAATAGTAATCAATTACGGGGTCATTAGTTCATAGCCCATATATGGAGTTCCGC
GTTACATAACTTACGGTAAATGGCCCGCCTGGCTGACCGCCCAACGACCCCCGCCCATTGACGTCAATAA
TGACGTATGTTCCCATAGTAACGCCAATAGGGACTTTCCATTGACGTCAATGGGTGGAGTATTTACGGTA
AACTGCCCACTTGGCAGTACATCAAGTGTATC
Features (pLannotate 1.2.2; 16 found; start..end, strand, type, name):
    132..335     +  promoter       CMV promoter: human cytomegalovirus (CMV) immediate early promoter
    377..395     +  promoter       T7 promoter: promoter for bacteriophage T7 RNA polymerase
    481..849     +  CDS            dddI: DDDI_BURC1 - Experimental evidence at protein level: Swiss-Prot protein existence level 1. Immunity protein component of a toxin-immunity protein module, which functions as a cellular contact-dependent growth inhibition (CDI) system. CDI modules allow bacteria to communicate with and inhibit the growth of closely related neighboring bacteria in a contact-dependent fashion. Bacteria that have this module inhibit or kill bacteria without it, giving them a growth advantage. Specifically inhibits the toxic activity of cognate toxin DddA (C-terminal 163 residue fragment) upon expression in E.coli.
    979..1695    +  CDS            EGFP: EGFP is a basic (constitutively fluorescent) green fluorescent protein published in 1996, derived from Aequorea victoria. It is reported to be a rapidly-maturing weak dimer with moderate acid sensitivity.
   1783..2007    +  polyA_signal   bGH poly(A) signal: bovine growth hormone polyadenylation signal
   2011..2032    +  promoter       SV40 promoter (fragment): SV40 enhancer and early promoter
   2037..2053    +  misc_feature   MCS (fragment): pBluescript multiple cloning site
   2102..2118    -  protein_bind   lac operator: The lac repressor binds to the lac operator to inhibit transcription in E. coli. This inhibition can be relieved by adding lactose or isopropyl-β-D-thiogalactopyranoside (IPTG). lac repressor encoded by lacI
   2126..2156    -  promoter       lac promoter: promoter for the E. coli lac operon
   2171..2192    -  protein_bind   CAP binding site: CAP binding activates transcription in the presence of cAMP. E. coli catabolite activator protein
   2205..2297    -  CDS            lacI (fragment): lac repressor; lacI; The lac repressor binds to the lac operator to inhibit transcription in E. coli. This inhibition can be relieved by adding lactose or isopropyl-β-D-thiogalactopyranoside (IPTG).
   2480..3068    -  rep_origin     ori: high-copy-number ColE1/pMB1/pBR322/pUC origin of replication
   3239..4099    -  CDS            AmpR: β-lactamase; bla; confers resistance to ampicillin, carbenicillin, and related antibiotics
   4100..4204    -  promoter       AmpR promoter: bla
   4275..4319    -  misc_feature   bom (fragment): basis of mobility region from pBR322
   4474..131     +  enhancer       CMV enhancer (across the origin): human cytomegalovirus immediate early enhancer
