[The description below was written by a language model from this plasmid's Addgene catalogue record and pLannotate feature annotations shown in this document.]
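Description:
bpNLS-DddIA is a 4.7 kb mammalian expression plasmid on a pCMV backbone that produces a nuclear-targeted form of DddIA, the immunity protein that neutralises the bacterial double-stranded DNA cytidine deaminase toxin DddA. It is propagated in E. coli through a high-copy ColE1/pUC-type origin and selected with ampicillin via the β-lactamase gene and its own promoter. No mammalian selection marker is annotated. The remaining bacterial elements in the feature table (lac promoter, lac operator, CAP site, and short fragments of lacI, an SV40 promoter, a pBluescript multiple cloning site and the pBR322 bom region) appear to be backbone remnants rather than functional parts of the design.

The expression cassette is driven by the human CMV immediate-early enhancer and promoter, with a T7 promoter just downstream that could support in vitro transcription, and it ends in the bovine growth hormone polyadenylation signal. According to the catalogue entry, the open reading frame is bpNLS-DddIA-bpNLS-P2A-EGFP. The annotation tool detected the dddI coding sequence from Burkholderia cenocepacia and EGFP, but it did not separately mark the flanking bipartite nuclear localisation signals or the P2A peptide, which presumably occupy the unannotated gaps around and between these two features. The bipartite NLSs direct the inhibitor to the nucleus, while the self-cleaving P2A releases EGFP as a separate fluorescent marker, so transfected cells can be identified or sorted.

The associated publication concerns nuclear off-target mutations caused by DddA-derived mitochondrial base editors. That context suggests the plasmid is co-expressed with such editors to inhibit DddA activity in the nucleus, although the record itself states only that it expresses bpNLS-linked DddIA in mammalian cells.
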