Addgene plasmid #187847: bpNLS-DddIA
Purpose: expresses the bpNLS-linked DddIA in mammalian cells
Depositing lab: Chengqi Yi. Depositing organization: Peking University. Publication: Mitochondrial base editor induces substantial nuclear off-target mutations. Lei Z, Meng H, Liu L, Zhao H, Rao X, Yan Y, Wu H, Liu M, He A, Yi C. Nature. 2022 May 12. pii: 10.1038/s41586-022-04836-5. doi: 10.1038/s41586-022-04836-5. PubMed 35551512.
Backbone
  Vector backbone: pCMV
  Vector type: Mammalian Expression
Growth in bacteria
  Bacterial resistance: Ampicillin, 100 μg/mL
  Growth temperature: 37°C
  Growth strain: DH5alpha
  Copy number: Unknown
Gene/Insert
  Gene/Insert name: bpNLS-DddIA-bpNLS-p2A-EGFP
Terms and licenses: Academic/Nonprofit Terms; Industry Terms: Not Available to Industry
How to cite: bpNLS-DddIA was a gift from Chengqi Yi (Addgene plasmid # 187847 ; http://n2t.net/addgene:187847 ; RRID:Addgene_187847)
